>Addgene plasmid #208288 | OptoProfilin.S138A | addgene full sequence | sequence record 410535 | Addgene NGS Result
TTTGCAAAGATCGATCAAGAGACAGGATGAGGATCGTTTCGCATGATTGAACAAGATGGATTGCACGCAG
GTTCTCCGGCCGCTTGGGTGGAGAGGCTATTCGGCTATGACTGGGCACAACAGACAATCGGCTGCTCTGA
TGCCGCCGTGTTCCGGCTGTCAGCGCAGGGGCGCCCGGTTCTTTTTGTCAAGACCGACCTGTCCGGTGCC
CTGAATGAACTGCAAGACGAGGCAGCGCGGCTATCGTGGCTGGCCACGACGGGCGTTCCTTGCGCAGCTG
TGCTCGACGTTGTCACTGAAGCGGGAAGGGACTGGCTGCTATTGGGCGAAGTGCCGGGGCAGGATCTCCT
GTCATCTCACCTTGCTCCTGCCGAGAAAGTATCCATCATGGCTGATGCAATGCGGCGGCTGCATACGCTT
GATCCGGCTACCTGCCCATTCGACCACCAAGCGAAACATCGCATCGAGCGAGCACGTACTCGGATGGAAG
CCGGTCTTGTCGATCAGGATGATCTGGACGAAGAGCATCAGGGGCTCGCGCCAGCCGAACTGTTCGCCAG
GCTCAAGGCGAGCATGCCCGACGGCGAGGATCTCGTCGTGACCCATGGCGATGCCTGCTTGCCGAATATC
ATGGTGGAAAATGGCCGCTTTTCTGGATTCATCGACTGTGGCCGGCTGGGTGTGGCGGACCGCTATCAGG
ACATAGCGTTGGCTACCCGTGATATTGCTGAAGAGCTTGGCGGCGAATGGGCTGACCGCTTCCTCGTGCT
TTACGGTATCGCCGCTCCCGATTCGCAGCGCATCGCCTTCTATCGCCTTCTTGACGAGTTCTTCTGAGCG
GGACTCTGGGGTTCGAAATGACCGACCAAGCGACGCCCAACCTGCCATCACGAGATTTCGATTCCACCGC
CGCCTTCTATGAAAGGTTGGGCTTCGGAATCGTTTTCCGGGACGCCGGCTGGATGATCCTCCAGCGCGGG
GATCTCATGCTGGAGTTCTTCGCCCACCCTAGGGGGAGGCTAACTGAAACACGGAAGGAGACAATACCGG
AAGGAACCCGCGCTATGACGGCAATAAAAAGACAGAATAAAACGCACGGTGTTGGGTCGTTTGTTCATAA
ACGCGGGGTTCGGTCCCAGGGCTGGCACTCTGTCGATACCCCACCGAGACCCCATTGGGGCCAATACGCC
CGCGTTTCTTCCTTTTCCCCACCCCACCCCCCAAGTTCGGGTGAAGGCCCAGGGCTCGCAGCCAACGTCG
GGGCGGCAGGCCCTGCCATAGCCTCAGGTTACTCATATATACTTTAGATTGATTTAAAACTTCATTTTTA
ATTTAAAAGGATCTAGGTGAAGATCCTTTTTGATAATCTCATGACCAAAATCCCTTAACGTGAGTTTTCG
TTCCACTGAGCGTCAGACCCCGTAGAAAAGATCAAAGGATCTTCTTGAGATCCTTTTTTTCTGCGCGTAA
TCTGCTGCTTGCAAACAAAAAAACCACCGCTACCAGCGGTGGTTTGTTTGCCGGATCAAGAGCTACCAAC
TCTTTTTCCGAAGGTAACTGGCTTCAGCAGAGCGCAGATACCAAATACTGTTCTTCTAGTGTAGCCGTAG
TTAGGCCACCACTTCAAGAACTCTGTAGCACCGCCTACATACCTCGCTCTGCTAATCCTGTTACCAGTGG
CTGCTGCCAGTGGCGATAAGTCGTGTCTTACCGGGTTGGACTCAAGACGATAGTTACCGGATAAGGCGCA
GCGGTCGGGCTGAACGGGGGGTTCGTGCACACAGCCCAGCTTGGAGCGAACGACCTACACCGAACTGAGA
TACCTACAGCGTGAGCTATGAGAAAGCGCCACGCTTCCCGAAGGGAGAAAGGCGGACAGGTATCCGGTAA
GCGGCAGGGTCGGAACAGGAGAGCGCACGAGGGAGCTTCCAGGGGGAAACGCCTGGTATCTTTATAGTCC
TGTCGGGTTTCGCCACCTCTGACTTGAGCGTCGATTTTTGTGATGCTCGTCAGGGGGGCGGAGCCTATGG
AAAAACGCCAGCAACGCGGCCTTTTTACGGTTCCTGGCCTTTTGCTGGCCTTTTGCTCACATGTTCTTTC
CTGCGTTATCCCCTGATTCTGTGGATAACCGTATTACCGCCATGCATTAGTTATTAATAGTAATCAATTA
CGGGGTCATTAGTTCATAGCCCATATATGGAGTTCCGCGTTACATAACTTACGGTAAATGGCCCGCCTGG
CTGACCGCCCAACGACCCCCGCCCATTGACGTCAATAATGACGTATGTTCCCATAGTAACGCCAATAGGG
ACTTTCCATTGACGTCAATGGGTGGAGTATTTACGGTAAACTGCCCACTTGGCAGTACATCAAGTGTATC
ATATGCCAAGTACGCCCCCTATTGACGTCAATGACGGTAAATGGCCCGCCTGGCATTATGCCCAGTACAT
GACCTTATGGGACTTTCCTACTTGGCAGTACATCTACGTATTAGTCATCGCTATTACCATGGTGATGCGG
TTTTGGCAGTACATCAATGGGCGTGGATAGCGGTTTGACTCACGGGGATTTCCAAGTCTCCACCCCATTG
ACGTCAATGGGAGTTTGTTTTGGCACCAAAATCAACGGGACTTTCCAAAATGTCGTAACAACTCCGCCCC
ATTGACGCAAATGGGCGGTAGGCGTGTACGGTGGGAGGTCTATATAAGCAGAGCTGGTTTAGTGAACCGT
CAGATCCGCTAGCGCTACCGGACTCAGATCTCGAGATGAAGATGGACAAAAAGACTATAGTTTGGTTTAG
AAGAGACCTAAGGATTGAGGATAATCCTGCATTAGCAGCAGCTGCTCACGAAGGATCTGTTTTTCCTGTC
TTCATTTGGTGTCCTGAAGAAGAAGGACAGTTTTATCCTGGAAGAGCTTCAAGATGGTGGATGAAACAAT
CACTTGCTCACTTATCTCAATCCTTGAAGGCTCTTGGATCTGACCTCACTTTAATCAAAACCCACAACAC
GATTTCAGCGATCTTGGATTGTATCCGCGTTACCGGTGCTACAAAAGTCGTCTTTAACCACCTCTATGAT
CCTGTTTCGTTAGTTCGGGACCATACCGTAAAGGAGAAGCTGGTGGAACGTGGGATCTCTGTGCAAAGCT
ACAATGGAGATCTATTGTATGAACCGTGGGAGATATACTGCGAAAAGGGCAAACCTTTTACGAGTTTCAA
TTCTTACTGGAAGAAATGCTTAGATATGTCGATTGAATCCGTTATGCTTCCTCCTCCTTGGCGGTTGATG
CCAATAACTGCAGCGGCTGAAGCGATTTGGGCGTGTTCGATTGAAGAACTAGGGCTGGAGAATGAGGCCG
AGAAACCGAGCAATGCGTTGTTAACTAGAGCTTGGTCTCCAGGATGGAGCAATGCTGATAAGTTACTAAA
TGAGTTCATCGAGAAGCAGTTGATAGATTATGCAAAGAACAGCAAGAAAGTTGTTGGGAATTCTACTTCA
CTACTTTCTCCGTATCTCCATTTCGGGGAAATAAGCGTCAGACACGTTTTCCAGTGTGCCCGGATGAAAC
AAATTATATGGGCAAGAGATAAGAACAGTGAAGGAGAAGAAAGTGCAGATCTTTTTCTTAGGGGAATCGG
TTTAAGAGAGTATTCTCGGTATATATGTTTCAACTTCCCGTTTACTCACGAGCAATCGTTGTTGAGTCAT
CTTCGGTTTTTCCCTTGGGATGCTGATGTTGATAAGTTCAAGGCCTGGAGACAAGGCAGGACCGGTTATC
CGTTGGTGGATGCCGGAATGAGAGAGCTTTGGGCTACCGGATGGATGCATAACAGAATAAGAGTGATTGT
TTCAAGCTTTGCTGTGAAGTTTCTTCTCCTTCCATGGAAATGGGGAATGAAGTATTTCTGGGATACACTT
TTGGATGCTGATTTGGAATGTGACATCCTTGGCTGGCAGTATATCTCTGGGAGTATCCCCGATGGCCACG
AGCTTGATCGCTTGGACAATCCCGCGTTACAAGGCGCCAAATATGACCCAGAAGGTGAGTACATAAGGCA
ATGGCTTCCCGAGCTTGCGAGATTGCCAACTGAATGGATCCATCATCCATGGGACGCTCCTTTAACCGTA
CTCAAAGCTTCTGGTGTGGAACTCGGAACAAACTATGCGAAACCCATTGTAGACATCGACACAGCTCGTG
AGCTACTAGCTAAAGCTATTTCAAGAACCCGTGAAGCACAGATCATGATCGGAGCAGCACCTGATGAGAT
TGTAGCAGATAGCTTCGAGGCCTTAGGGGCTAATACCATTAAAGAACCTGGTCTTTGCCCATCTGTGTCT
TCTAATGACCAACAAGTAGCCCGGGATCCACCGGTCGCCACCATGGTGAGCAAGGGCGAGGAGGATAACA
TGGCCATCATCAAGGAGTTCATGCGCTTCAAGGTGCACATGGAGGGCTCCGTGAACGGCCACGAGTTCGA
GATCGAGGGCGAGGGCGAGGGCCGCCCCTACGAGGGCACCCAGACCGCCAAGCTGAAGGTGACCAAGGGT
GGCCCCCTGCCCTTCGCCTGGGACATCCTGTCCCCTCAGTTCATGTACGGCTCCAAGGCCTACGTGAAGC
ACCCCGCCGACATCCCCGACTACTTGAAGCTGTCCTTCCCCGAGGGCTTCAAGTGGGAGCGCGTGATGAA
CTTCGAGGACGGCGGCGTGGTGACCGTGACCCAGGACTCCTCCCTGCAGGACGGCGAGTTCATCTACAAG
GTGAAGCTGCGCGGCACCAACTTCCCCTCCGACGGCCCCGTAATGCAGAAGAAGACCATGGGCTGGGAGG
CCTCCTCCGAGCGGATGTACCCCGAGGACGGCGCCCTGAAGGGCGAGATCAAGCAGAGGCTGAAGCTGAA
GGACGGCGGCCACTACGACGCTGAGGTCAAGACCACCTACAAGGCCAAGAAGCCCGTGCAGCTGCCCGGC
GCCTACAACGTCAACATCAAGTTGGACATCACCTCCCACAACGAGGACTACACCATCGTGGAACAGTACG
AACGCGCCGAGGGCCGCCACTCCACCGGCGGCATGGACGAGCTGTACAAGGGCGGCAGCGGCGGCGGCAT
GGCCGGGTGGAACGCCTACATCGACAGCCTTATGGCGGACGGGACCTGTCAGGACGCGGCCATCGTAGGC
TACAAGGACTCGCCCTCCGTCTGGGCCGCCGTCCCCGGGAAGACCTTCGTTAGCATTACGCCAGCTGAGG
TTGGTGTCCTGGTAGGCAAAGACCGGTCAAGTTTTTTCGTCAATGGGCTGACACTTGGGGGCCAGAAATG
TTCTGTGATCCGGGACTCACTGCTGCAAGACGGGGAATTTACAATGGATCTTCGTACCAAGAGCACCGGA
GGAGCCCCCACCTTCAATGTCACTGTCACCATGACTGCCAAGACGCTAGTCCTGCTGATGGGCAAAGAAG
GTGTCCACGGTGGTTTGATCAACAAGAAATGTTATGAAATGGCCTCTCACCTGCGGCGTGCCCAGTACTA
ATAATGAGCGGCCGCGACTCTAGATCATAATCAGCCATACCACATTTGTAGAGGTTTTACTTGCTTTAAA
AAACCTCCCACACCTCCCCCTGAACCTGAAACATAAAATGAATGCAATTGTTGTTGTTAACTTGTTTATT
GCAGCTTATAATGGTTACAAATAAAGCAATAGCATCACAAATTTCACAAATAAAGCATTTTTTTCACTGC
ATTCTAGTTGTGGTTTGTCCAAACTCATCAATGTATCTTAAGGCGTAAATTGTAAGCGTTAATATTTTGT
TAAAATTCGCGTTAAATTTTTGTTAAATCAGCTCATTTTTTAACCAATAGGCCGAAATCGGCAAAATCCC
TTATAAATCAAAAGAATAGACCGAGATAGGGT
[37 nt withheld, positions 5913-5949]
AAAGAACGTGGACTCCAACGTCAAAGG
[49 nt withheld, positions 5977-6025]
T
[91 nt withheld, positions 6027-6117]
G
[124 nt withheld, positions 6119-6242]
CAGGTGGCACTTTTCGGGGAAATGTGCGCGGAACCCCTATTTGTTTATTTTTCTAAATACATTCAAATAT
GTATCCGCTCATGAGACAATAACCCTGATAAATGCTTCAATAATATTGAAAAAGGAAGAGTCCTGAGGCG
GAAAGAACCAGCTGTGGAATGTGTGTCAGTTAGGGTGTGGAAAGTCCCCAGGCTCCCCAGCAGGCAGAAG
TATGCAAAGCATGCATCTCAATTAGTCAGCAACCAGGTGTGGAAAGTCCCCAGGCTCCCCAGCAGGCAGA
AGTATGCAAAGCATGCATCTCAATTAGTCAGCAACCATAGTCCCGCCCCTAACTCCGCCCATCCCGCCCC
TAACTCCGCCCAGTTCCGCCCATTCTCCGCCCCATGGCTGACTAATTTTTTTTATTTATGCAGAGGCCGA
GGCCGCCTCGGCCTCTGAGCTATTCCAGAAGTAGTGAGGAGGCTTTTTTGGAGGCCTAGGCT
Features (pLannotate 1.2.2; 17 found; start..end, strand, type, name):
     43..837     +  CDS            NeoR/KanR: aminoglycoside phosphotransferase from Tn5; aph(3')-II (or nptII); confers resistance to neomycin, kanamycin, and G418 (Geneticin®)
    858..1010    +  CDS            ble (fragment): BLE_KLEPN - Experimental evidence at protein level: Swiss-Prot protein existence level 1. Binding protein with a strong affinity to the bleomycin family of antibiotics. Binds to CL990; an antimitotic-antibiotic compound. From Klebsiella pneumoniae.
   1069..1116    +  polyA_signal   HSV TK poly(A) signal: herpes simplex virus thymidine kinase polyadenylation signal (Cole and Stacy, 1985)
   1207..1223    -  polyA_signal   bGH poly(A) signal (fragment): bovine growth hormone polyadenylation signal
   1445..2033    +  rep_origin     ori: high-copy-number ColE1/pMB1/pBR322/pUC origin of replication
   2208..2511    +  enhancer       CMV enhancer: human cytomegalovirus immediate early enhancer
   2512..2715    +  promoter       CMV promoter: human cytomegalovirus (CMV) immediate early promoter
   2738..2765    +  misc_feature   MCS (fragment): multiple cloning site
   2766..4259    +  CDS            CRY2PHR: N-terminal photolyase homology region of Arabidopsis thaliana cryptochrome 2 binds to CIB1 upon exposure to blue light (Kennedy et al., 2010)
   4359..4375    +  misc_feature   MCS (fragment): multiple cloning site
   4383..5090    +  CDS            mCherry: mCherry is a basic (constitutively fluorescent) red fluorescent protein published in 2004, derived from Discosoma sp.. It is reported to be a very rapidly-maturing monomer with low acid sensitivity.
   5109..5528    +  CDS            Pfn1: PROF1_MOUSE - Experimental evidence at protein level: Swiss-Prot protein existence level 1. Binds to actin and affects the structure of the cytoskeleton. At high concentrations, profilin prevents the polymerization of actin, whereas it enhances it at low concentrations. By binding to PIP2, it inhibits the formation of IP3 and DG. Inhibits androgen receptor (AR) and HTT aggregation and binding of G-actin is essential for its inhibition of AR (By similarity). From Mus musculus (Mouse).
   5553..5636    +  CDS            large T antigen (fragment): large T antigen from SV40 (simian virus 40)
   5659..5780    +  polyA_signal   SV40 poly(A) signal: SV40 polyadenylation signal
   5814..6242    -  rep_origin     f1 ori (sequence partly withheld): f1 bacteriophage origin of replication; arrow indicates direction of (+) strand synthesis
   6269..6373    +  promoter       AmpR promoter: bla
   6375..8       +  promoter       SV40 promoter (across the origin): SV40 enhancer and early promoter
