[The description below was written by a language model from this plasmid's Addgene catalogue record and pLannotate feature annotations shown in this document.]
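Description:
OptoProfilin.S138A is a mammalian expression plasmid built on the Clontech mCherry N1 backbone. It encodes a single-chain optogenetic fusion of Arabidopsis thaliana cryptochrome 2 (residues 1-531), mCherry and mouse profilin-1. The fusion was cloned between XhoI and NotI sites and is transcribed from the human CMV immediate-early enhancer/promoter, with an SV40 polyadenylation signal downstream. The feature table shows the three coding segments in order on the same strand: the CRY2 photolyase homology region, mCherry, and Pfn1. The annotated CRY2PHR match covers only the photolyase homology region. The roughly 100 nt before the mCherry linker presumably hold the extra Cry2 residues up to 531. Profilin carries a Ser138-to-Ala substitution (numbered 137 in some schemes), which removes that serine as a possible phosphorylation site. The catalogue's Entrez links point to mouse Cry2 and Arabidopsis PRF1. This is the reverse of what the sequence annotation shows, which is a plant Cry2 and a mouse profilin.

The plasmid replicates in E. coli at high copy from a ColE1/pUC-type origin and also carries an f1 origin. A single Tn5 NeoR/KanR cassette serves both hosts: a bacterial bla-type promoter gives kanamycin resistance, and the SV40 early promoter with the HSV TK poly(A) signal allows G418 selection in mammalian cells. The sequenced record is 6,724 nt, slightly shorter than the listed 6,790 bp.

Cry2 is a blue-light-responsive photoreceptor domain, and mCherry lets the fusion be followed by red fluorescence. According to the associated publication title, OptoProfilin is a single-component biosensor of applied cellular stress. This plasmid is the S138A point-mutant version of that sensor, although the record does not state the specific purpose of the mutation.
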