Addgene plasmid #208288: OptoProfilin.S138A
Purpose: Expresses Cry2(1-531)-mCherry-Profilin.S138A
Depositing lab: Robert Hughes. Depositing organization: East Carolina University. Publication: OptoProfilin: A Single Component Biosensor of Applied Cellular Stress. Mann N, Hill J, Wang K, Hughes RM. Chembiochem. 2024 May 2;25(9):e202400007. doi: 10.1002/cbic.202400007. Epub 2024 Mar 28. PubMed 38457348.
Backbone
  Vector backbone: mCherry N1
  Backbone manufacturer: Clontech
  Backbone size w/o insert (bp): 4018
  Total vector size (bp): 6790
  Vector type: Mammalian Expression
  Selectable markers: Neomycin (select with G418)
Growth in bacteria
  Bacterial resistance: Kanamycin, 50 μg/mL
  Growth temperature: 37°C
  Growth strain: DH5alpha
  Copy number: High Copy
Gene/Insert
  Gene/Insert name: Cry2 - mCherry - Profilin (alt name: profilin-1)
  Species: M. musculus (mouse), A. thaliana (mustard weed)
  Insert size (bp): 2772
  Mutation: Ser 138 (sometimes numbered 137) mutated to Ala
  Entrez Gene: Cry2 (a.k.a. D130054K12Rik); PRF1 (a.k.a. AT2G19760, F6F22.21, F6F22_21, PFN1, PROFILIN 1, profilin 1)
  Promoter: CMV
  Tag / fusion protein: mCherry
  Cloning method: Restriction Enzyme; 5′ cloning site XhoI (not destroyed); 3′ cloning site NotI (not destroyed)
  Sequencing primers: 5′ CMV Forward; 3′ pSV40A Reverse
Terms and licenses: Academic/Nonprofit Terms; Industry Terms: Not Available to Industry
Depositor comments: Please visit https://doi.org/10.1101/2023.10.04.560945 for bioRxiv preprint.
How to cite: OptoProfilin.S138A was a gift from Robert Hughes (Addgene plasmid # 208288 ; http://n2t.net/addgene:208288 ; RRID:Addgene_208288)
