>Addgene plasmid #208288 | OptoProfilin.S138A | depositor partial sequence | sequence record 405879 | Cry2(1-531)-mCherry-Profilin.S138A
ATGAAGATGGACAAAAAGACTATAGTTTGGTTTAGAAGAGACCTAAGGATTGAGGATAATCCTGCATTAG
CAGCAGCTGCTCACGAAGGATCTGTTTTTCCTGTCTTCATTTGGTGTCCTGAAGAAGAAGGACAGTTTTA
TCCTGGAAGAGCTTCAAGATGGTGGATGAAACAATCACTTGCTCACTTATCTCAATCCTTGAAGGCTCTT
GGATCTGACCTCACTTTAATCAAAACCCACAACACGATTTCAGCGATCTTGGATTGTATCCGCGTTACCG
GTGCTACAAAAGTCGTCTTTAACCACCTCTATGATCCTGTTTCGTTAGTTCGGGACCATACCGTAAAGGA
GAAGCTGGTGGAACGTGGGATCTCTGTGCAAAGCTACAATGGAGATCTATTGTATGAACCGTGGGAGATA
TACTGCGAAAAGGGCAAACCTTTTACGAGTTTCAATTCTTACTGGAAGAAATGCTTAGATATGTCGATTG
AATCCGTTATGCTTCCTCCTCCTTGGCGGTTGATGCCAATAACTGCAGCGGCTGAAGCGATTTGGGCGTG
TTCGATTGAAGAACTAGGGCTGGAGAATGAGGCCGAGAAACCGAGCAATGCGTTGTTAACTAGAGCTTGG
TCTCCAGGATGGAGCAATGCTGATAAGTTACTAAATGAGTTCATCGAGAAGCAGTTGATAGATTATGCAA
AGAACAGCAAGAAAGTTGTTGGGAATTCTACTTCACTACTTTCTCCGTATCTCCATTTCGGGGAAATAAG
CGTCAGACACGTTTTCCAGTGTGCCCGGATGAAACAAATTATATGGGCAAGAGATAAGAACAGTGAAGGA
GAAGAAAGTGCAGATCTTTTTCTTAGGGGAATCGGTTTAAGAGAGTATTCTCGGTATATATGTTTCAACT
TCCCGTTTACTCACGAGCAATCGTTGTTGAGTCATCTTCGGTTTTTCCCTTGGGATGCTGATGTTGATAA
GTTCAAGGCCTGGAGACAAGGCAGGACCGGTTATCCGTTGGTGGATGCCGGAATGAGAGAGCTTTGGGCT
ACCGGATGGATGCATAACAGAATAAGAGTGATTGTTTCAAGCTTTGCTGTGAAGTTTCTTCTCCTTCCAT
GGAAATGGGGAATGAAGTATTTCTGGGATACACTTTTGGATGCTGATTTGGAATGTGACATCCTTGGCTG
GCAGTATATCTCTGGGAGTATCCCCGATGGCCACGAGCTTGATCGCTTGGACAATCCCGCGTTACAAGGC
GCCAAATATGACCCAGAAGGTGAGTACATAAGGCAATGGCTTCCCGAGCTTGCGAGATTGCCAACTGAAT
GGATCCATCATCCATGGGACGCTCCTTTAACCGTACTCAAAGCTTCTGGTGTGGAACTCGGAACAAACTA
TGCGAAACCCATTGTAGACATCGACACAGCTCGTGAGCTACTAGCTAAAGCTATTTCAAGAACCCGTGAA
GCACAGATCATGATCGGAGCAGCACCTGATGAGATTGTAGCAGATAGCTTCGAGGCCTTAGGGGCTAATA
CCATTAAAGAACCTGGTCTTTGCCCATCTGTGTCTTCTAATGACCAACAAGTAGCCCGGGATCCACCGGT
CGCCACCATGGTGAGCAAGGGCGAGGAGGATAACATGGCCATCATCAAGGAGTTCATGCGCTTCAAGGTG
CACATGGAGGGCTCCGTGAACGGCCACGAGTTCGAGATCGAGGGCGAGGGCGAGGGCCGCCCCTACGAGG
GCACCCAGACCGCCAAGCTGAAGGTGACCAAGGGTGGCCCCCTGCCCTTCGCCTGGGACATCCTGTCCCC
TCAGTTCATGTACGGCTCCAAGGCCTACGTGAAGCACCCCGCCGACATCCCCGACTACTTGAAGCTGTCC
TTCCCCGAGGGCTTCAAGTGGGAGCGCGTGATGAACTTCGAGGACGGCGGCGTGGTGACCGTGACCCAGG
ACTCCTCCCTGCAGGACGGCGAGTTCATCTACAAGGTGAAGCTGCGCGGCACCAACTTCCCCTCCGACGG
CCCCGTAATGCAGAAGAAGACCATGGGCTGGGAGGCCTCCTCCGAGCGGATGTACCCCGAGGACGGCGCC
CTGAAGGGCGAGATCAAGCAGAGGCTGAAGCTGAAGGACGGCGGCCACTACGACGCTGAGGTCAAGACCA
CCTACAAGGCCAAGAAGCCCGTGCAGCTGCCCGGCGCCTACAACGTCAACATCAAGTTGGACATCACCTC
CCACAACGAGGACTACACCATCGTGGAACAGTACGAACGCGCCGAGGGCCGCCACTCCACCGGCGGCATG
GACGAGCTGTACAAGGGCGGCAGCGGCGGCGGCATGGCCGGGTGGAACGCCTACATCGACAGCCTTATGG
CGGACGGGACCTGTCAGGACGCGGCCATCGTAGGCTACAAGGACTCGCCCTCCGTCTGGGCCGCCGTCCC
CGGGAAGACCTTCGTTAGCATTACGCCAGCTGAGGTTGGTGTCCTGGTAGGCAAAGACCGGTCAAGTTTT
TTCGTCAATGGGCTGACACTTGGGGGCCAGAAATGTTCTGTGATCCGGGACTCACTGCTGCAAGACGGGG
AATTTACAATGGATCTTCGTACCAAGAGCACCGGAGGAGCCCCCACCTTCAATGTCACTGTCACCATGAC
TGCCAAGACGCTAGTCCTGCTGATGGGCAAAGAAGGTGTCCACGGTGGTTTGATCAACAAGAAATGTTAT
GAAATGGCCTCTCACCTGCGGCGTGCCCAGTACTAATAATGA
